Addgene plasmid #99691: pAAV-CMV-dSa VP64 Actc1
Purpose: Expresses dSa Cas9 fused to gold standard VP64 activator domain and Sa sgRNA for Actc1 promoter, vector allows for activation of mouse Actc1, can be packaged and delivered as AAV
Depositing lab: George Church. Depositing organization: Harvard Medical School. Publication: Rational design of a compact CRISPR-Cas9 activator for AAV-mediated delivery. Vora S, Cheng J, Xiao R, VanDusen NJ, Quintino L, Pu WT, Vandenberghe LH, Chavez A, Church G. bioRxiv 2018. 298620 10.1101/298620.
Backbone
  Vector backbone: pAAV (pUC f1)
  Vector type: AAV, CRISPR
Growth in bacteria
  Bacterial resistance: Ampicillin, 100 μg/mL
  Growth temperature: 30°C
  Growth strain: NEB Stable
  Copy number: High Copy
Gene/Insert
  Gene/Insert name: dCas9 and gRNA targeting Actc1 (gRNA sequence: GCCATTCTTGGAGCCAAGGG)
  Species: M. musculus (mouse), Synthetic
  Mutation: dead Cas9
  Entrez Gene: Actc1 (a.k.a. Actc-1)
  Tag / fusion protein: VP64 (C terminal on insert)
  Cloning method: Restriction Enzyme; 5′ cloning site unknown (unknown if destroyed); 3′ cloning site unknown (unknown if destroyed)
  Sequencing primers: 5′ unknown
Terms and licenses: Academic/Nonprofit Terms; Industry Terms: Not Available to Industry
Depositor comments: Please visit https://doi.org/10.1101/298620 for bioRxiv preprint.
How to cite: pAAV-CMV-dSa VP64 Actc1 was a gift from George Church (Addgene plasmid # 99691 ; http://n2t.net/addgene:99691 ; RRID:Addgene_99691)
