[The description below was written by a language model from this plasmid's Addgene catalogue record and pLannotate feature annotations shown in this document.]
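Description:
pAAV-CMV-dSa VP64 Actc1 is an all-in-one AAV transfer plasmid for CRISPR-based gene activation, built on a pAAV (pUC f1) backbone and about 7.6 kb in total. It is maintained in bacteria through a high-copy pUC-type origin and selected with ampicillin via the β-lactamase gene. An f1 phage origin is also present, along with small remnants of pBR322 bom and rop sequences. The expression cassettes sit between AAV2 inverted terminal repeats, which allow the intervening DNA to be packaged into recombinant AAV particles. In the feature table one ITR is annotated in full, while the other is detected only as short fragments, as often happens with these repetitive, structured elements in automated annotation.

The payload has two transcription units. A human U6 RNA polymerase III promoter drives a Staphylococcus aureus-type guide RNA, consisting of a spacer directed at the mouse Actc1 (cardiac alpha-actin) promoter followed by the Sa gRNA scaffold. Downstream, the CMV enhancer and immediate early promoter drive nuclease-dead S. aureus Cas9, followed by a nucleoplasmin bipartite nuclear localization signal and a C-terminal VP64 activation domain, with a bGH polyadenylation signal terminating the transcript. The annotation tool labels the activator only as a short VP96 fragment, which is consistent with tandem VP16 minimal activation repeats. The catalytically inactive Cas9 binds the Actc1 promoter without cutting, and VP64 recruits transcriptional machinery there. The compact SaCas9 ortholog helps keep the activator and its guide in a single vector that, per the record, can be packaged and delivered as AAV to activate endogenous mouse Actc1. The record describes VP64 as the gold-standard activator domain.
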