Features (pLannotate 1.2.2; 18 found; start..end, strand, type, name):
    113..162     +  misc_feature   bom (fragment): basis of mobility region from pBR322
    163..618     -  rep_origin     f1 ori (sequence partly withheld): f1 bacteriophage origin of replication; arrow indicates direction of (+) strand synthesis
    637..688     +  misc_feature   bom (fragment): basis of mobility region from pBR322
    693..833     -  repeat_region  AAV2 ITR: inverted terminal repeat of adeno-associated virus serotype 2 inverted
    842..1082    +  promoter       U6 promoter: RNA polymerase III promoter for human U6 snRNA
   1112..1187    +  misc_RNA       Sa gRNA scaffold: guide RNA scaffold for the Staphylococcus aureus CRISPR/Cas9 system
   1212..1591    +  enhancer       CMV enhancer: human cytomegalovirus immediate early enhancer
   1592..1795    +  promoter       CMV promoter: human cytomegalovirus (CMV) immediate early promoter
   1871..5026    +  CDS            cas9: CAS9_STAAU - Experimental evidence at protein level: Swiss-Prot protein existence level 1. CRISPR (clustered regularly interspaced short palindromic repeat) is an adaptive immune system that provides protection against mobile genetic elements (viruses, transposable elements and conjugative plasmids). CRISPR clusters contain spacers, sequences complementary to antecedent mobile elements, and target invading nucleic acids. CRISPR clusters are transcribed and processed into CRISPR RNA (crRNA). In type II CRISPR systems correct processing of pre-crRNA requires a trans- encoded small RNA (tracrRNA)
   5027..5074    +  CDS            nucleoplasmin NLS: bipartite nuclear localization signal from nucleoplasmin
   5225..5241    +  CDS            VP96 (fragment): 6 tandem repeats of the minimal activation domain of herpes simplex virus VP16 (Cheng et al., 2013)
   5336..5447    +  polyA_signal   bGH poly(A) signal: bovine growth hormone polyadenylation signal
   5591..5618    -  repeat_region  AAV2 ITR (fragment): inverted terminal repeat of adeno-associated virus serotype 2 inverted
   5647..5674    -  repeat_region  AAV2 ITR (fragment): inverted terminal repeat of adeno-associated virus serotype 2 inverted
   5747..6335    -  rep_origin     ori: high-copy-number ColE1/pMB1/pBR322/pUC origin of replication
   6506..7366    -  CDS            AmpR: β-lactamase; bla; confers resistance to ampicillin, carbenicillin, and related antibiotics
   7367..7471    -  promoter       AmpR promoter: bla
   7566..11      +  CDS            rop (fragment) (across the origin): Rop protein, which maintains plasmids at low copy number; rop
>Addgene plasmid #99691 | pAAV-CMV-dSa VP64 Actc1 | addgene full sequence | sequence record 194530 | Addgene NGS Result
AAAACCTCTGACACATGCAGCTCCCGGAGACGGTCACAGCTTGTCTGTAAGCGGATGCCGGGAGCAGACA
AGCCCGTCAGGGCGCGTCAGCGGGTGTTGGCGGGTGTCGGGGCTGGCTTAACTATGCGGCATCAGAGCAG
ATTGTACTGAGAGTGCACCATAAAATTGTAAACGTTAATATTTTGTTAAAATTCGCGTTAAATTTTTGTT
AAATCAGCTCATTTTTTAACCAATAGACCGAAATCGGCAAAATCCCTTATAAATCAAAAGAATAGCCCGA
GATAGAGT
[37 nt withheld, positions 289-325]
AAAGAACGTGGACTCCAACGTCAAAGG
[141 nt withheld, positions 353-493]
G
[46 nt withheld, positions 495-540]
A
[95 nt withheld, positions 542-636]
TATGCGGTGTGAAATACCGCACAGATGCGTAAGGAGAAAATACCGCATCAGGCGCCCCTGCAGGCAGCTG
CGCGCTCGCTCGCTCACTGAGGCCGCCCGGGCAAAGCCCGGGCGTCGGGCGACCTTTGGTCGCCCGGCCT
CAGTGAGCGAGCGAGCGCGCAGAGAGGGAGTGGCCAACTCCATCACTAGGGGTTCCTGCGGCCGCGAGGG
CCTATTTCCCATGATTCCTTCATATTTGCATATACGATACAAGGCTGTTAGAGAGATAATTGGAATTAAT
TTGACTGTAAACACAAAGATATTAGTACAAAATACGTGACGTAGAAAGTAATAATTTCTTGGGTAGTTTG
CAGTTTTAAAATTATGTTTTAAAATGGACTATCATATGCTTACCGTAACTTGAAAGTATTTCGATTTCTT
GGCTTTATATATCTTGTGGAAAGGACGAAACACCGGCCATTCTTGGAGCCAAGGGGTTTTAGTACTCTGG
AAACAGAATCTACTAAAACAAGGCAAAATGCCGTGTTTATCTCGTCAACTTGTTGGCGAGATTTTTTTGG
CCGCCTCGAGGCGTTGACATTGATTATTGACTAGTTATTAATAGTAATCAATTACGGGGTCATTAGTTCA
TAGCCCATATATGGAGTTCCGCGTTACATAACTTACGGTAAATGGCCCGCCTGGCTGACCGCCCAACGAC
CCCCGCCCATTGACGTCAATAATGACGTATGTTCCCATAGTAACGCCAATAGGGACTTTCCATTGACGTC
AATGGGTGGAGTATTTACGGTAAACTGCCCACTTGGCAGTACATCAAGTGTATCATATGCCAAGTACGCC
CCCTATTGACGTCAATGACGGTAAATGGCCCGCCTGGCATTATGCCCAGTACATGACCTTATGGGACTTT
CCTACTTGGCAGTACATCTACGTATTAGTCATCGCTATTACCATGGTGATGCGGTTTTGGCAGTACATCA
ATGGGCGTGGATAGCGGTTTGACTCACGGGGATTTCCAAGTCTCCACCCCATTGACGTCAATGGGAGTTT
GTTTTGGCACCAAAATCAACGGGACTTTCCAAAATGTCGTAACAACTCCGCCCCATTGACGCAAATGGGC
GGTAGGCGTGTACGGTGGGAGGTCTATATAAGCAGAGCTCTCTGGCTAACTACCGGTGCCACCATGGCCC
CAAAGAAGAAGCGGAAGGTCGGTATCCACGGAGTCCCAGCAGCCAAGCGGAACTACATCCTGGGCCTGGC
CATCGGCATCACCAGCGTGGGCTACGGCATCATCGACTACGAGACACGGGACGTGATCGATGCCGGCGTG
CGGCTGTTCAAAGAGGCCAACGTGGAAAACAACGAGGGCAGGCGGAGCAAGAGAGGCGCCAGAAGGCTGA
AGCGGCGGAGGCGGCATAGAATCCAGAGAGTGAAGAAGCTGCTGTTCGACTACAACCTGCTGACCGACCA
CAGCGAGCTGAGCGGCATCAACCCCTACGAGGCCAGAGTGAAGGGCCTGAGCCAGAAGCTGAGCGAGGAA
GAGTTCTCTGCCGCCCTGCTGCACCTGGCCAAGAGAAGAGGCGTGCACAACGTGAACGAGGTGGAAGAGG
ACACCGGCAACGAGCTGTCCACCAAAGAGCAGATCAGCCGGAACAGCAAGGCCCTGGAAGAGAAATACGT
GGCCGAACTGCAGCTGGAACGGCTGAAGAAAGACGGCGAAGTGCGGGGCAGCATCAACAGATTCAAGACC
AGCGACTACGTGAAAGAAGCCAAACAGCTGCTGAAGGTGCAGAAGGCCTACCACCAGCTGGACCAGAGCT
TCATCGACACCTACATCGACCTGCTGGAAACCCGGCGGACCTACTATGAGGGACCTGGCGAGGGCAGCCC
CTTCGGCTGGAAGGACATCAAAGAATGGTACGAGATGCTGATGGGCCACTGCACCTACTTCCCCGAGGAA
CTGCGGAGCGTGAAGTACGCCTACAACGCCGACCTGTACAACGCCCTGAACGACCTGAACAATCTCGTGA
TCACCAGGGACGAGAACGAGAAGCTGGAATATTACGAGAAGTTCCAGATCATCGAGAACGTGTTCAAGCA
GAAGAAGAAGCCCACCCTGAAGCAGATCGCCAAAGAAATCCTCGTGAACGAAGAGGATATTAAGGGCTAC
AGAGTGACCAGCACCGGCAAGCCCGAGTTCACCAACCTGAAGGTGTACCACGACATCAAGGACATTACCG
CCCGGAAAGAGATTATTGAGAACGCCGAGCTGCTGGATCAGATTGCCAAGATCCTGACCATCTACCAGAG
CAGCGAGGACATCCAGGAAGAACTGACCAATCTGAACTCCGAGCTGACCCAGGAAGAGATCGAGCAGATC
TCTAATCTGAAGGGCTATACCGGCACCCACAACCTGAGCCTGAAGGCCATCAACCTGATCCTGGACGAGC
TGTGGCACACCAACGACAACCAGATCGCTATCTTCAACCGGCTGAAGCTGGTGCCCAAGAAGGTGGACCT
GTCCCAGCAGAAAGAGATCCCCACCACCCTGGTGGACGACTTCATCCTGAGCCCCGTCGTGAAGAGAAGC
TTCATCCAGAGCATCAAAGTGATCAACGCCATCATCAAGAAGTACGGCCTGCCCAACGACATCATTATCG
AGCTGGCCCGCGAGAAGAACTCCAAGGACGCCCAGAAAATGATCAACGAGATGCAGAAGCGGAACCGGCA
GACCAACGAGCGGATCGAGGAAATCATCCGGACCACCGGCAAAGAGAACGCCAAGTACCTGATCGAGAAG
ATCAAGCTGCACGACATGCAGGAAGGCAAGTGCCTGTACAGCCTGGAAGCCATCCCTCTGGAAGATCTGC
TGAACAACCCCTTCAACTATGAGGTGGACCACATCATCCCCAGAAGCGTGTCCTTCGACAACAGCTTCAA
CAACAAGGTGCTCGTGAAGCAGGAAGAAGCCAGCAAGAAGGGCAACCGGACCCCATTCCAGTACCTGAGC
AGCAGCGACAGCAAGATCAGCTACGAAACCTTCAAGAAGCACATCCTGAATCTGGCCAAGGGCAAGGGCA
GAATCAGCAAGACCAAGAAAGAGTATCTGCTGGAAGAACGGGACATCAACAGGTTCTCCGTGCAGAAAGA
CTTCATCAACCGGAACCTGGTGGATACCAGATACGCCACCAGAGGCCTGATGAACCTGCTGCGGAGCTAC
TTCAGAGTGAACAACCTGGACGTGAAAGTGAAGTCCATCAATGGCGGCTTCACCAGCTTTCTGCGGCGGA
AGTGGAAGTTTAAGAAAGAGCGGAACAAGGGGTACAAGCACCACGCCGAGGACGCCCTGATCATTGCCAA
CGCCGATTTCATCTTCAAAGAGTGGAAGAAACTGGACAAGGCCAAAAAAGTGATGGAAAACCAGATGTTC
GAGGAAAAGCAGGCCGAGAGCATGCCCGAGATCGAAACCGAGCAGGAGTACAAAGAGATCTTCATCACCC
CCCACCAGATCAAGCACATTAAGGACTTCAAGGACTACAAGTACAGCCACCGGGTGGACAAGAAGCCTAA
TAGAGAGCTGATTAACGACACCCTGTACTCCACCCGGAAGGACGACAAGGGCAACACCCTGATCGTGAAC
AATCTGAACGGCCTGTACGACAAGGACAATGACAAGCTGAAAAAGCTGATCAACAAGAGCCCCGAAAAGC
TGCTGATGTACCACCACGACCCCCAGACCTACCAGAAACTGAAGCTGATTATGGAACAGTACGGCGACGA
GAAGAATCCCCTGTACAAGTACTACGAGGAAACCGGGAACTACCTGACCAAGTACTCCAAAAAGGACAAC
GGCCCCGTGATCAAGAAGATTAAGTATTACGGCAACAAACTGAACGCCCATCTGGACATCACCGACGACT
ACCCCAACAGCAGAAACAAGGTCGTGAAGCTGTCCCTGAAGCCCTACAGATTCGACGTGTACCTGGACAA
TGGCGTGTACAAGTTCGTGACCGTGAAGAATCTGGATGTGATCAAAAAAGAAAACTACTACGAAGTGAAT
AGCAAGTGCTATGAGGAAGCTAAGAAGCTGAAGAAGATCAGCAACCAGGCCGAGTTTATCGCCTCCTTCT
ACAACAACGATCTGATCAAGATCAACGGCGAGCTGTATAGAGTGATCGGCGTGAACAACGACCTGCTGAA
CCGGATCGAAGTGAACATGATCGACATCACCTACCGCGAGTACCTGGAAAACATGAACGACAAGAGGCCC
CCCAGGATCATTAAGACAATCGCCTCCAAGACCCAGAGCATTAAGAAGTACAGCACAGACATTCTGGGCA
ACCTGTATGAAGTGAAATCTAAGAAGCACCCTCAGATCATCAAAAAGGGCAAAAGGCCGGCGGCCACGAA
AAAGGCCGGCCAGGCAAAAAAGAAAAAGGGATCGGAGGCCAGCGGTTCCGGACGGGCTGACGCATTGGAC
GATTTTGATCTGGATATGCTGGGAAGTGACGCCCTCGATGATTTTGACCTTGACATGCTTGGTTCGGATG
CCCTTGATGACTTTGACCTCGACATGCTCGGCAGTGACGCCCTTGATGATTTCGACCTGGACATGCTGAT
TAACTCTAGAAGTTCCGGATCTCCGAAAAAGAAACGCAAAGTTGGTTAAGAATTCCTAGAGCTCGCTGAT
CAGCCTCGACTGTGCCTTCTAGTTGCCAGCCATCTGTTGTTTGCCCCTCCCCCGTGCCTTCCTTGACCCT
GGAAGGTGCCACTCCCACTGTCCTTTCCTAATAAAATGAGGAAATTGCATCGCATTGTCTGAGTAGGTGT
CATTCTATTCTGGGGGGTGGGGTGGGGCAGGACAGCAAGGGGGAGGATTGGGAAGAGAATAGCAGGCATG
CTGGGGAGCTAGAGGCCGCAGGAACCCCTAGTGATGGAGTTGGCCACTCCCTCTCTGCGCGCTCGCTCGC
TCACTGAGGCCGGGCGACCAAAGGTCGCCCGACGCCCGGGCGGCCTCAGTGAGCGAGCGAGCGCGCAGCT
GCCTGCAGGACATGTGAGCAAAAGGCCAGCAAAAGGCCAGGAACCGTAAAAAGGCCGCGTTGCTGGCGTT
TTTCCATAGGCTCCGCCCCCCTGACGAGCATCACAAAAATCGACGCTCAAGTCAGAGGTGGCGAAACCCG
ACAGGACTATAAAGATACCAGGCGTTTCCCCCTGGAAGCTCCCTCGTGCGCTCTCCTGTTCCGACCCTGC
CGCTTACCGGATACCTGTCCGCCTTTCTCCCTTCGGGAAGCGTGGCGCTTTCTCATAGCTCACGCTGTAG
GTATCTCAGTTCGGTGTAGGTCGTTCGCTCCAAGCTGGGCTGTGTGCACGAACCCCCCGTTCAGCCCGAC
CGCTGCGCCTTATCCGGTAACTATCGTCTTGAGTCCAACCCGGTAAGACACGACTTATCGCCACTGGCAG
CAGCCACTGGTAACAGGATTAGCAGAGCGAGGTATGTAGGCGGTGCTACAGAGTTCTTGAAGTGGTGGCC
TAACTACGGCTACACTAGAAGAACAGTATTTGGTATCTGCGCTCTGCTGAAGCCAGTTACCTTCGGAAAA
AGAGTTGGTAGCTCTTGATCCGGCAAACAAACCACCGCTGGTAGCGGTGGTTTTTTTGTTTGCAAGCAGC
AGATTACGCGCAGAAAAAAAGGATCTCAAGAAGATCCTTTGATCTTTTCTACGGGGTCTGACGCTCAGTG
GAACGAAAACTCACGTTAAGGGATTTTGGTCATGAGATTATCAAAAAGGATCTTCACCTAGATCCTTTTA
AATTAAAAATGAAGTTTTAAATCAATCTAAAGTATATATGAGTAAACTTGGTCTGACAGTTACCAATGCT
TAATCAGTGAGGCACCTATCTCAGCGATCTGTCTATTTCGTTCATCCATAGTTGCCTGACTCCCCGTCGT
GTAGATAACTACGATACGGGAGGGCTTACCATCTGGCCCCAGTGCTGCAATGATACCGCGGCTTCCACGC
TCACCGGCTCCAGATTTATCAGCAATAAACCAGCCAGCCGGAAGGGCCGAGCGCAGAAGTGGTCCTGCAA
CTTTATCCGCCTCCATCCAGTCTATTAATTGTTGCCGGGAAGCTAGAGTAAGTAGTTCGCCAGTTAATAG
TTTGCGCAACGTTGTTGCCATTGCTACAGGCATCGTGGTGTCACGCTCGTCGTTTGGTATGGCTTCATTC
AGCTCCGGTTCCCAACGATCAAGGCGAGTTACATGATCCCCCATGTTGTGCAAAAAAGCGGTTAGCTCCT
TCGGTCCTCCGATCGTTGTCAGAAGTAAGTTGGCCGCAGTGTTATCACTCATGGTTATGGCAGCACTGCA
TAATTCTCTTACTGTCATGCCATCCGTAAGATGCTTTTCTGTGACTGGTGAGTACTCAACCAAGTCATTC
TGAGAATAGTGTATGCGGCGACCGAGTTGCTCTTGCCCGGCGTCAATACGGGATAATACCGCGCCACATA
GCAGAACTTTAAAAGTGCTCATCATTGGAAAACGTTCTTCGGGGCGAAAACTCTCAAGGATCTTACCGCT
GTTGAGATCCAGTTCGATGTAACCCACTCGTGCACCCAACTGATCTTCAGCATCTTTTACTTTCACCAGC
GTTTCTGGGTGAGCAAAAACAGGAAGGCAAAATGCCGCAAAAAAGGGAATAAGGGCGACACGGAAATGTT
GAATACTCATACTCTTCCTTTTTCAATATTATTGAAGCATTTATCAGGGTTATTGTCTCATGAGCGGATA
CATATTTGAATGTATTTAGAAAAATAAACAAATAGGGGTTCCGCGCACATTTCCCCGAAAAGTGCCACCT
GACGTCTAAGAAACCATTATTATCATGACATTAACCTATAAAAATAGGCGTATCACGAGGCCCTTTCGTC
TCGCGCGTTTCGGTGATGACGGTG
